Addgene plasmid #77013: MATK gRNA (BRDN0001149205)
Purpose: 3rd generation lentiviral gRNA plasmid targeting human MATK
Depositing lab: John Doench & David Root. Depositing organization: Broad Institute. Publication: Optimized sgRNA design to maximize activity and minimize off-target effects of CRISPR-Cas9. Doench JG, Fusi N, Sullender M, Hegde M, Vaimberg EW, Donovan KF, Smith I, Tothova Z, Wilen C, Orchard R, Virgin HW, Listgarten J, Root DE. Nat Biotechnol. 2016 Jan 18. doi: 10.1038/nbt.3437. PubMed 26780180.
Backbone
  Vector backbone: lentiGuide-Puro
  Backbone manufacturer: Zhang Lab (Addgene plasmid # 52963)
  Vector type: Mammalian Expression, Lentiviral, CRISPR
  Selectable markers: Puromycin
Growth in bacteria
  Bacterial resistance: Ampicillin, 100 μg/mL
  Growth temperature: 37°C
  Growth strain: DH5alpha
  Copy number: High Copy
Gene/Insert
  Gene/Insert name: MATK (alt names: MATK; NM_002378.3)
  gRNA/shRNA sequence: TGAGACCAAAGCGGAAACAC
  Species: H. sapiens (human)
  Entrez Gene: MATK (a.k.a. CHK, CTK, HHYLTK, HYL, HYLTK, Lsk)
  Promoter: hU6
  Cloning method: Unknown
  Sequencing primers: 5′ U6-F; 3′ pS2-R
Terms and licenses: Academic/Nonprofit Terms; Industry Terms: Not Available to Industry
Depositor comments: The gRNA was designed to target the following Genbank reference sequence(s): NM_002378.3,NM_139354.2,NM_139355.2. Note that this plasmid does NOT contain Cas9. It should be used in conjunction with lentiCas9-Blast (Addgene #52962) or otherwise with cell lines already expressing Cas9. Browse the full kinome gRNA library at http://www.addgene.org/pooled-library/broadgpp-human-kinome/ or visit http://www.broadinstitute.org/rnai/public/ for detailed protocols and information.
How to cite: MATK gRNA (BRDN0001149205) was a gift from John Doench & David Root (Addgene plasmid # 77013 ; http://n2t.net/addgene:77013 ; RRID:Addgene_77013)
