[The description below was written by a language model from this plasmid's Addgene catalogue record and pLannotate feature annotations shown in this document.]
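Description:
MATK gRNA (BRDN0001149205) is a third-generation lentiviral guide RNA plasmid built on the lentiGuide-Puro backbone and designed to direct Streptococcus pyogenes Cas9 to the human MATK gene, which encodes a kinase also known as CHK, CTK or HYL. The 8.3 kb plasmid is maintained in E. coli through a high-copy ColE1/pUC-type origin and an ampicillin resistance gene. It also carries an f1 origin, an SV40 origin and remnants of lac and phage-promoter cloning sequences from the parental backbone.

The viral transfer cassette begins with an RSV promoter fused to a truncated HIV-1 5' LTR, which drives Tat-independent production of the genomic RNA in packaging cells. This is followed by the Ψ packaging signal with a partial gag region, the Rev response element for nuclear export of the unspliced RNA, and a cPPT/CTS. It ends in a ΔU3 self-inactivating 3' LTR with a downstream SV40 polyadenylation signal. Two expression units sit within this frame. A human U6 RNA polymerase III promoter transcribes the MATK-specific spacer joined to the SpCas9 gRNA scaffold. An EF-1α core promoter with its intron A drives puromycin N-acetyltransferase, stabilised by a WPRE, so that transduced mammalian cells can be selected with puromycin.

The guide was designed against three MATK reference transcripts and belongs to a human kinome gRNA collection. The plasmid does not encode Cas9, so it is intended for gene disruption when combined with a separate Cas9 lentiviral vector or with cells that already express Cas9.
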