Features (pLannotate 1.2.2; 29 found; start..end, strand, type, name):
     14..80      +  CDS            small t antigen (fragment): SV40 (simian virus 40) small t antigen
    106..317     +  promoter       EF-1α core promoter: core promoter for human elongation factor EF-1α
    318..1256    +  intron         EF-1α intron A: intron upstream of the start codon of human EF-1α
   1278..1877    +  CDS            PuroR (fragment): puromycin N-acetyltransferase; pac from Streptomyces; confers resistance to puromycin
   1893..2481    +  misc_feature   WPRE: woodchuck hepatitis virus posttranscriptional regulatory element
   2532..2551    +  misc_feature   cPPT/CTS (fragment): central polypurine tract and central termination sequence of HIV-1
   2553..2786    +  LTR            3' LTR (ΔU3): self-inactivating 3' long terminal repeat (LTR) from HIV-1
   2864..2985    +  polyA_signal   SV40 poly(A) signal: SV40 polyadenylation signal
   3025..3160    +  rep_origin     SV40 ori: SV40 origin of replication
   3181..3199    -  promoter       T7 promoter: promoter for bacteriophage T7 RNA polymerase
   3207..3362    +  CDS            lacZα (fragment): LacZα fragment of β-galactosidase; lacZ fragment
   3367..3795    +  rep_origin     f1 ori (sequence partly withheld): f1 bacteriophage origin of replication; arrow indicates direction of (+) strand synthesis
   3848..3952    +  promoter       AmpR promoter: bla
   3953..4813    +  CDS            AmpR: β-lactamase; bla; confers resistance to ampicillin, carbenicillin, and related antibiotics
   4984..5572    +  rep_origin     ori: high-copy-number ColE1/pMB1/pBR322/pUC origin of replication
   5755..5847    +  CDS            lacI (fragment): lac repressor; lacI; The lac repressor binds to the lac operator to inhibit transcription in E. coli. This inhibition can be relieved by adding lactose or isopropyl-β-D-thiogalactopyranoside (IPTG).
   5860..5881    +  protein_bind   CAP binding site: CAP binding activates transcription in the presence of cAMP. E. coli catabolite activator protein
   5896..5926    +  promoter       lac promoter: promoter for the E. coli lac operon
   5934..5950    +  protein_bind   lac operator: The lac repressor binds to the lac operator to inhibit transcription in E. coli. This inhibition can be relieved by adding lactose or isopropyl-β-D-thiogalactopyranoside (IPTG). lac repressor encoded by lacI
   5995..6013    +  promoter       T3 promoter: promoter for bacteriophage T3 RNA polymerase
   6041..6267    +  promoter       RSV promoter: Rous sarcoma virus enhancer/promoter
   6268..6448    +  LTR            5' LTR (truncated): truncated 5' long terminal repeat (LTR) from HIV-1
   6495..6620    +  misc_feature   HIV-1 Ψ: packaging signal of human immunodeficiency virus type 1
   6604..6967    +  CDS            HIV-1 gag (fragment): gag protein from human immunodeficiency virus 1; gag
   7113..7346    +  misc_feature   RRE: The Rev response element (RRE) of HIV-1 allows for Rev-dependent mRNA export from the nucleus to the cytoplasm.
   7723..7749    +  CDS            Rev (fragment): human immunodeficiency virus 1 (HIV-1) Rev protein; rev; enhances nuclear export of unspliced and incompletely spliced viral mRNAs
   7753..7993    +  promoter       U6 promoter: RNA polymerase III promoter for human U6 snRNA
   8023..8098    +  misc_RNA       gRNA scaffold: guide RNA scaffold for the Streptococcus pyogenes CRISPR/Cas9 system
   8154..8271    +  misc_feature   cPPT/CTS: central polypurine tract and central termination sequence of HIV-1
>Addgene plasmid #77013 | MATK gRNA (BRDN0001149205) | addgene full sequence | sequence record 186946 | Addgene Assembled Sequence
CCCGGGTGCAAAGATGGATAAAGTTTTAAACAGAGAGGAATCTTTGCAGCTAATGGACCTTCTAGGTCTT
GAAAGGAGTGGGAATTGGCTCCGGTGCCCGTCAGTGGGCAGAGCGCACATCGCCCACAGTCCCCGAGAAG
TTGGGGGGAGGGGTCGGCAATTGATCCGGTGCCTAGAGAAGGTGGCGCGGGGTAAACTGGGAAAGTGATG
TCGTGTACTGGCTCCGCCTTTTTCCCGAGGGTGGGGGAGAACCGTATATAAGTGCAGTAGTCGCCGTGAA
CGTTCTTTTTCGCAACGGGTTTGCCGCCAGAACACAGGTAAGTGCCGTGTGTGGTTCCCGCGGGCCTGGC
CTCTTTACGGGTTATGGCCCTTGCGTGCCTTGAATTACTTCCACCTGGCTGCAGTACGTGATTCTTGATC
CCGAGCTTCGGGTTGGAAGTGGGTGGGAGAGTTCGAGGCCTTGCGCTTAAGGAGCCCCTTCGCCTCGTGC
TTGAGTTGAGGCCTGGCCTGGGCGCTGGGGCCGCCGCGTGCGAATCTGGTGGCACCTTCGCGCCTGTCTC
GCTGCTTTCGATAAGTCTCTAGCCATTTAAAATTTTTGATGACCTGCTGCGACGCTTTTTTTCTGGCAAG
ATAGTCTTGTAAATGCGGGCCAAGATCTGCACACTGGTATTTCGGTTTTTGGGGCCGCGGGCGGCGACGG
GGCCCGTGCGTCCCAGCGCACATGTTCGGCGAGGCGGGGCCTGCGAGCGCGGCCACCGAGAATCGGACGG
GGGTAGTCTCAAGCTGGCCGGCCTGCTCTGGTGCCTGGCCTCGCGCCGCCGTGTATCGCCCCGCCCTGGG
CGGCAAGGCTGGCCCGGTCGGCACCAGTTGCGTGAGCGGAAAGATGGCCGCTTCCCGGCCCTGCTGCAGG
GAGCTCAAAATGGAGGACGCGGCGCTCGGGAGAGCGGGCGGGTGAGTCACCCACACAAAGGAAAAGGGCC
TTTCCGTCCTCAGCCGTCGCTTCATGTGACTCCACGGAGTACCGGGCGCCGTCCAGGCACCTCGATTAGT
TCTCGAGCTTTTGGAGTACGTCGTCTTTAGGTTGGGGGGAGGGGTTTTATGCGATGGAGTTTCCCCACAC
TGAGTGGGTGGAGACTGAAGTTAGGCCAGCTTGGCACTTGATGTAATTCTCCTTGGAATTTGCCCTTTTT
GAGTTTGGATCTTGGTTCATTCTCAAGCCTCAGACAGTGGTTCAAAGTTTTTTTCTTCCATTTCAGGTGT
CGTGACGTACGGCCACCATGACCGAGTACAAGCCCACGGTGCGCCTCGCCACCCGCGACGACGTCCCCAG
GGCCGTACGCACCCTCGCCGCCGCGTTCGCCGACTACCCCGCCACGCGCCACACCGTCGATCCGGACCGC
CACATCGAGCGGGTCACCGAGCTGCAAGAACTCTTCCTCACGCGCGTCGGGCTCGACATCGGCAAGGTGT
GGGTCGCGGACGACGGCGCCGCCGTGGCGGTCTGGACCACGCCGGAGAGCGTCGAAGCGGGGGCGGTGTT
CGCCGAGATCGGCCCGCGCATGGCCGAGTTGAGCGGTTCCCGGCTGGCCGCGCAGCAACAGATGGAAGGC
CTCCTGGCGCCGCACCGGCCCAAGGAGCCCGCGTGGTTCCTGGCCACCGTCGGAGTCTCGCCCGACCACC
AGGGCAAGGGTCTGGGCAGCGCCGTCGTGCTCCCCGGAGTGGAGGCGGCCGAGCGCGCCGGGGTGCCCGC
CTTCCTGGAGACCTCCGCGCCCCGCAACCTCCCCTTCTACGAGCGGCTCGGCTTCACCGTCACCGCCGAC
GTCGAGGTGCCCGAAGGACCGCGCACCTGGTGCATGACCCGCAAGCCCGGTGCCTGAACGCGTTAAGTCG
ACAATCAACCTCTGGATTACAAAATTTGTGAAAGATTGACTGGTATTCTTAACTATGTTGCTCCTTTTAC
GCTATGTGGATACGCTGCTTTAATGCCTTTGTATCATGCTATTGCTTCCCGTATGGCTTTCATTTTCTCC
TCCTTGTATAAATCCTGGTTGCTGTCTCTTTATGAGGAGTTGTGGCCCGTTGTCAGGCAACGTGGCGTGG
TGTGCACTGTGTTTGCTGACGCAACCCCCACTGGTTGGGGCATTGCCACCACCTGTCAGCTCCTTTCCGG
GACTTTCGCTTTCCCCCTCCCTATTGCCACGGCGGAACTCATCGCCGCCTGCCTTGCCCGCTGCTGGACA
GGGGCTCGGCTGTTGGGCACTGACAATTCCGTGGTGTTGTCGGGGAAATCATCGTCCTTTCCTTGGCTGC
TCGCCTGTGTTGCCACCTGGATTCTGCGCGGGACGTCCTTCTGCTACGTCCCTTCGGCCCTCAATCCAGC
GGACCTTCCTTCCCGCGGCCTGCTGCCGGCTCTGCGGCCTCTTCCGCGTCTTCGCCTTCGCCCTCAGACG
AGTCGGATCTCCCTTTGGGCCGCCTCCCCGCGTCGACTTTAAGACCAATGACTTACAAGGCAGCTGTAGA
TCTTAGCCACTTTTTAAAAGAAAAGGGGGGACTGGAAGGGCTAATTCACTCCCAACGAAGACAAGATCTG
CTTTTTGCTTGTACTGGGTCTCTCTGGTTAGACCAGATCTGAGCCTGGGAGCTCTCTGGCTAACTAGGGA
ACCCACTGCTTAAGCCTCAATAAAGCTTGCCTTGAGTGCTTCAAGTAGTGTGTGCCCGTCTGTTGTGTGA
CTCTGGTAACTAGAGATCCCTCAGACCCTTTTAGTCAGTGTGGAAAATCTCTAGCAGTACGTATAGTAGT
TCATGTCATCTTATTATTCAGTATTTATAACTTGCAAAGAAATGAATATCAGAGAGTGAGAGGAACTTGT
TTATTGCAGCTTATAATGGTTACAAATAAAGCAATAGCATCACAAATTTCACAAATAAAGCATTTTTTTC
ACTGCATTCTAGTTGTGGTTTGTCCAAACTCATCAATGTATCTTATCATGTCTGGCTCTAGCTATCCCGC
CCCTAACTCCGCCCATCCCGCCCCTAACTCCGCCCAGTTCCGCCCATTCTCCGCCCCATGGCTGACTAAT
TTTTTTTATTTATGCAGAGGCCGAGGCCGCCTCGGCCTCTGAGCTATTCCAGAAGTAGTGAGGAGGCTTT
TTTGGAGGCCTAGGGACGTACCCAATTCGCCCTATAGTGAGTCGTATTACGCGCGCTCACTGGCCGTCGT
TTTACAACGTCGTGACTGGGAAAACCCTGGCGTTACCCAACTTAATCGCCTTGCAGCACATCCCCCTTTC
GCCAGCTGGCGTAATAGCGAAGAGGCCCGCACCGATCGCCCTTCCCAACAGTTGCGCAGCCTGAATGGCG
AATGGG
[124 nt withheld, positions 3367-3490]
C
[91 nt withheld, positions 3492-3582]
A
[49 nt withheld, positions 3584-3632]
CCTTTGACGTTGGAGTCCACGTTCTTT
[37 nt withheld, positions 3660-3696]
ACCCTATCTCGGTCTATTCTTTTGATTTATAAGGGATTTTGCCGATTTCGGCCTATTGGTTAAAAAATGA
GCTGATTTAACAAAAATTTAACGCGAATTTTAACAAAATATTAACGCTTACAATTTAGGTGGCACTTTTC
GGGGAAATGTGCGCGGAACCCCTATTTGTTTATTTTTCTAAATACATTCAAATATGTATCCGCTCATGAG
ACAATAACCCTGATAAATGCTTCAATAATATTGAAAAAGGAAGAGTATGAGTATTCAACATTTCCGTGTC
GCCCTTATTCCCTTTTTTGCGGCATTTTGCCTTCCTGTTTTTGCTCACCCAGAAACGCTGGTGAAAGTAA
AAGATGCTGAAGATCAGTTGGGTGCACGAGTGGGTTACATCGAACTGGATCTCAACAGCGGTAAGATCCT
TGAGAGTTTTCGCCCCGAAGAACGTTTTCCAATGATGAGCACTTTTAAAGTTCTGCTATGTGGCGCGGTA
TTATCCCGTATTGACGCCGGGCAAGAGCAACTCGGTCGCCGCATACACTATTCTCAGAATGACTTGGTTG
AGTACTCACCAGTCACAGAAAAGCATCTTACGGATGGCATGACAGTAAGAGAATTATGCAGTGCTGCCAT
AACCATGAGTGATAACACTGCGGCCAACTTACTTCTGACAACGATCGGAGGACCGAAGGAGCTAACCGCT
TTTTTGCACAACATGGGGGATCATGTAACTCGCCTTGATCGTTGGGAACCGGAGCTGAATGAAGCCATAC
CAAACGACGAGCGTGACACCACGATGCCTGTAGCAATGGCAACAACGTTGCGCAAACTATTAACTGGCGA
ACTACTTACTCTAGCTTCCCGGCAACAATTAATAGACTGGATGGAGGCGGATAAAGTTGCAGGACCACTT
CTGCGCTCGGCCCTTCCGGCTGGCTGGTTTATTGCTGATAAATCTGGAGCCGGTGAGCGTGGGTCTCGCG
GTATCATTGCAGCACTGGGGCCAGATGGTAAGCCCTCCCGTATCGTAGTTATCTACACGACGGGGAGTCA
GGCAACTATGGATGAACGAAATAGACAGATCGCTGAGATAGGTGCCTCACTGATTAAGCATTGGTAACTG
TCAGACCAAGTTTACTCATATATACTTTAGATTGATTTAAAACTTCATTTTTAATTTAAAAGGATCTAGG
TGAAGATCCTTTTTGATAATCTCATGACCAAAATCCCTTAACGTGAGTTTTCGTTCCACTGAGCGTCAGA
CCCCGTAGAAAAGATCAAAGGATCTTCTTGAGATCCTTTTTTTCTGCGCGTAATCTGCTGCTTGCAAACA
AAAAAACCACCGCTACCAGCGGTGGTTTGTTTGCCGGATCAAGAGCTACCAACTCTTTTTCCGAAGGTAA
CTGGCTTCAGCAGAGCGCAGATACCAAATACTGTTCTTCTAGTGTAGCCGTAGTTAGGCCACCACTTCAA
GAACTCTGTAGCACCGCCTACATACCTCGCTCTGCTAATCCTGTTACCAGTGGCTGCTGCCAGTGGCGAT
AAGTCGTGTCTTACCGGGTTGGACTCAAGACGATAGTTACCGGATAAGGCGCAGCGGTCGGGCTGAACGG
GGGGTTCGTGCACACAGCCCAGCTTGGAGCGAACGACCTACACCGAACTGAGATACCTACAGCGTGAGCT
ATGAGAAAGCGCCACGCTTCCCGAAGGGAGAAAGGCGGACAGGTATCCGGTAAGCGGCAGGGTCGGAACA
GGAGAGCGCACGAGGGAGCTTCCAGGGGGAAACGCCTGGTATCTTTATAGTCCTGTCGGGTTTCGCCACC
TCTGACTTGAGCGTCGATTTTTGTGATGCTCGTCAGGGGGGCGGAGCCTATGGAAAAACGCCAGCAACGC
GGCCTTTTTACGGTTCCTGGCCTTTTGCTGGCCTTTTGCTCACATGTTCTTTCCTGCGTTATCCCCTGAT
TCTGTGGATAACCGTATTACCGCCTTTGAGTGAGCTGATACCGCTCGCCGCAGCCGAACGACCGAGCGCA
GCGAGTCAGTGAGCGAGGAAGCGGAAGAGCGCCCAATACGCAAACCGCCTCTCCCCGCGCGTTGGCCGAT
TCATTAATGCAGCTGGCACGACAGGTTTCCCGACTGGAAAGCGGGCAGTGAGCGCAACGCAATTAATGTG
AGTTAGCTCACTCATTAGGCACCCCAGGCTTTACACTTTATGCTTCCGGCTCGTATGTTGTGTGGAATTG
TGAGCGGATAACAATTTCACACAGGAAACAGCTATGACCATGATTACGCCAAGCGCGCAATTAACCCTCA
CTAAAGGGAACAAAAGCTGGAGCTGCAAGCTTAATGTAGTCTTATGCAATACTCTTGTAGTCTTGCAACA
TGGTAACGATGAGTTAGCAACATGCCTTACAAGGAGAGAAAAAGCACCGTGCATGCCGATTGGTGGAAGT
AAGGTGGTACGATCGTGCCTTATTAGGAAGGCAACAGACGGGTCTGACATGGATTGGACGAACCACTGAA
TTGCCGCATTGCAGAGATATTGTATTTAAGTGCCTAGCTCGATACATAAACGGGTCTCTCTGGTTAGACC
AGATCTGAGCCTGGGAGCTCTCTGGCTAACTAGGGAACCCACTGCTTAAGCCTCAATAAAGCTTGCCTTG
AGTGCTTCAAGTAGTGTGTGCCCGTCTGTTGTGTGACTCTGGTAACTAGAGATCCCTCAGACCCTTTTAG
TCAGTGTGGAAAATCTCTAGCAGTGGCGCCCGAACAGGGACTTGAAAGCGAAAGGGAAACCAGAGGAGCT
CTCTCGACGCAGGACTCGGCTTGCTGAAGCGCGCACGGCAAGAGGCGAGGGGCGGCGACTGGTGAGTACG
CCAAAAATTTTGACTAGCGGAGGCTAGAAGGAGAGAGATGGGTGCGAGAGCGTCAGTATTAAGCGGGGGA
GAATTAGATCGCGATGGGAAAAAATTCGGTTAAGGCCAGGGGGAAAGAAAAAATATAAATTAAAACATAT
AGTATGGGCAAGCAGGGAGCTAGAACGATTCGCAGTTAATCCTGGCCTGTTAGAAACATCAGAAGGCTGT
AGACAAATACTGGGACAGCTACAACCATCCCTTCAGACAGGATCAGAAGAACTTAGATCATTATATAATA
CAGTAGCAACCCTCTATTGTGTGCATCAAAGGATAGAGATAAAAGACACCAAGGAAGCTTTAGACAAGAT
AGAGGAAGAGCAAAACAAAAGTAAGACCACCGCACAGCAAGCGGCCGCTGATCTTCAGACCTGGAGGAGG
AGATATGAGGGACAATTGGAGAAGTGAATTATATAAATATAAAGTAGTAAAAATTGAACCATTAGGAGTA
GCACCCACCAAGGCAAAGAGAAGAGTGGTGCAGAGAGAAAAAAGAGCAGTGGGAATAGGAGCTTTGTTCC
TTGGGTTCTTGGGAGCAGCAGGAAGCACTATGGGCGCAGCGTCAATGACGCTGACGGTACAGGCCAGACA
ATTATTGTCTGGTATAGTGCAGCAGCAGAACAATTTGCTGAGGGCTATTGAGGCGCAACAGCATCTGTTG
CAACTCACAGTCTGGGGCATCAAGCAGCTCCAGGCAAGAATCCTGGCTGTGGAAAGATACCTAAAGGATC
AACAGCTCCTGGGGATTTGGGGTTGCTCTGGAAAACTCATTTGCACCACTGCTGTGCCTTGGAATGCTAG
TTGGAGTAATAAATCTCTGGAACAGATTTGGAATCACACGACCTGGATGGAGTGGGACAGAGAAATTAAC
AATTACACAAGCTTAATACACTCCTTAATTGAAGAATCGCAAAACCAGCAAGAAAAGAATGAACAAGAAT
TATTGGAATTAGATAAATGGGCAAGTTTGTGGAATTGGTTTAACATAACAAATTGGCTGTGGTATATAAA
ATTATTCATAATGATAGTAGGAGGCTTGGTAGGTTTAAGAATAGTTTTTGCTGTACTTTCTATAGTGAAT
AGAGTTAGGCAGGGATATTCACCATTATCGTTTCAGACCCACCTCCCAACCCCGAGGGGACCCAGAGAGG
GCCTATTTCCCATGATTCCTTCATATTTGCATATACGATACAAGGCTGTTAGAGAGATAATTAGAATTAA
TTTGACTGTAAACACAAAGATATTAGTACAAAATACGTGACGTAGAAAGTAATAATTTCTTGGGTAGTTT
GCAGTTTTAAAATTATGTTTTAAAATGGACTATCATATGCTTACCGTAACTTGAAAGTATTTCGATTTCT
TGGCTTTATATATCTTGTGGAAAGGACGAAACACCGTGAGACCAAAGCGGAAACACGTTTTAGAGCTAGA
AATAGCAAGTTAAAATAAGGCTAGTCCGTTATCAACTTGAAAAAGTGGCACCGAGTCGGTGCTTTTTTAA
GCTTGGCGTAACTAGATCTTGAGACAAATGGCAGTATTCATCCACAATTTTAAAAGAAAAGGGGGGATTG
GGGGGTACAGTGCAGGGGAAAGAATAGTAGACATAATAGCAACAGACATACAAACTAAAGAATTACAAAA
ACAAATTACAAAAATTCAAAATTTTCGGGTTTATTACAGGGACAGCAGAGATCCACTTTGGCGCCGGCTC
GAGGGGG
