>Addgene plasmid #77013 | MATK gRNA (BRDN0001149205) | depositor partial sequence | sequence record 144473 | Target Sequence
TGAGACCAAAGCGGAAACAC
