>Addgene plasmid #77013 | MATK gRNA (BRDN0001149205) | addgene partial sequence | sequence record 186945 | hU6-F
AGAAAGTAATAATTTCTTGGGTAGTTTGCAGTTTTAAAATTATGTTTTAAAATGGACTATCATATGCTTA
CCGTAACTTGAAAGTATTTCGATTTCTTGGCTTTATATATCTTGTGGAAAGGACGAAACACCGTGAGACC
AAAGCGGAAACACGTTTTAGAGCTAGAAATAGCAAGTTAAAATAAGGCTAGTCCGTTATCAACTTGAAAA
AGTGGCACCGAGTCGGTGCTTTTTTAAGCTTGGCGTAACTAGATCTTGAGACAAATGGCAGTATTCATCC
ACAATTTTAAAAGAAAAGGGGGGATTGGGGGGTACAGTGCAGGGGAAAGAATAGTAGACATAATAGCAAC
AGACATACAAACTAAAGAATTACAAAAACAAATTACAAAAATTCAAAATTTTCGGGTTTATTACAGGGAC
AGCAGAGATCCACTTTGGCGCCGGCTCGAGGGGGCCCGGGTGCAAAGATGGATAAAGTTTTAAACAGAGA
GGAATCTTTGCAGCTAATGGACCTTCTAGGTCTTGAAAGGAGTGGGAATTGGCTCCGGTGCCCGTCAGTG
GGCAGAGCGC
